Addgene plasmid #234629: AiP13841 - pAAV-ExE0815m-minBG-SYFP2-P2A-3XFLAG-10aa-H2B-WPRE3-BGHpA
Purpose: ExE0815m is an enhancer sequence, designed to drive AAV-mediated transgene expression in specific populations of brain cells
Depositing lab: Jonathan Ting. Depositing organization: Allen Institute. Publication: A suite of enhancer AAVs and transgenic mouse lines for genetic access to cortical cell types. Ben-Simon Y, Hooper M, Narayan S, Daigle TL, Dwivedi D, Way SW, Oster A, Stafford DA, Mich JK, Taormina MJ, Martinez RA, Opitz-Araya X, Roth JR, Alexander JR, Allen S, Amster A, Arbuckle J, Ayala A, Baker PM, Bakken TE, Barcelli T, Barta S, Bendrick J, Bertagnolli D, Bielstein C, Bishwakarma P, Bowlus J, Boyer G, Brouner K, Casian B, Casper T, Chakka AB, Chakrabarty R, Chance RK, Chavan S, Clark M, Colbert K, Collman F, Daniel S, Departee M, DiValentin P, Donadio N, Dotson N, Egdorf T, Fliss T, Gabitto M, Garcia J, Gary A, Gasperini M, Gloe J, Goldy J, Gore BB, Graybuck L, Greisman N, Haeseleer F, Halterman C, Haradon Z, Hastings SD, Helback O, Ho W, Hockemeyer D, Huang C, Huff S, Hunker A, Johansen N, Jones D, Juneau Z, Kalmbach B, Kannan M, Khem S, Kussick E, Kutsal R, Larsen R, Lee C, Lee AY, Leibly M, Lenz GH, Li S, Liang E, Lusk N, Madigan Z, Malloy J, Malone J, McCue R, Melchor J, Mollenkopf T, Moosman S, Morin E, Newman D, Ng L, Ngo K, Omstead V, Otto S, Oyama A, Pena N, Pham T, Phillips E, Pom CA, Potekhina L, Ransford S, Ray PL, Rette D, Reynoldson C, Rimorin C, Rocha D, Ruiz A, Sanchez REA, Sawyer L, Sedeno-Cortes A, Sevigny JP, Shapovalova N, Shepard N, Shulga L, Sigler AR, Siverts L, Soliman S, Somasundaram S, Staats B, Stewart K, Szelenyi E, Tieu M, Trader C, Tran A, van Velthoven CTJ, Walker M, Wang Y, Weed N, Wirthlin M, Wood T, Wynalda B, Yao Z, Zhou T, Ariza J, Dee N, Reding M, Ronellenfitch K, Mufti S, Sunkin SM, Smith KA, Esposito L, Waters J, Thyagarajan B, Yao S, Lein ES, Zeng H, Levi BP, Ngai J, Ting JT, Tasic B. Cell. 2025 May 16:S0092-8674(25)00513-6. doi: 10.1016/j.cell.2025.05.002. PubMed 40403729.
Backbone
  Vector backbone: rAAV
  Vector type: AAV
Growth in bacteria
  Bacterial resistance: Ampicillin, 100 μg/mL
  Growth temperature: 30°C
  Growth strain: NEB Stable
  Copy number: Unknown
Gene/Insert
  Gene/Insert name: SYFP2
Terms and licenses: Academic/Nonprofit Terms; Industry Terms: Not Available to Industry
How to cite: AiP13841 - pAAV-ExE0815m-minBG-SYFP2-P2A-3XFLAG-10aa-H2B-WPRE3-BGHpA was a gift from Jonathan Ting (Addgene plasmid # 234629 ; http://n2t.net/addgene:234629 ; RRID:Addgene_234629)
