[The description below was written by a language model from this plasmid's Addgene catalogue record and pLannotate feature annotations shown in this document.]
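Description:
AiP13841 - pAAV-ExE0815m-minBG-SYFP2-P2A-3XFLAG-10aa-H2B-WPRE3-BGHpA is a 5,263 nt recombinant AAV transfer plasmid built to test or exploit a candidate enhancer for cell-type-selective expression in the brain. The expression cassette lies between AAV2 inverted terminal repeats, which allow the intervening DNA to be replicated and packaged into AAV particles. The right ITR is annotated in full, while the left one is detected only as short fragments in the sequencing-derived annotation. The plasmid backbone carries a ColE1/pUC-type origin, an f1 phage origin, remnants of pBR322 bom and rop sequences, and a β-lactamase gene with its own promoter for ampicillin selection in bacteria.

According to the name and stated purpose, transcription is driven by the ExE0815m enhancer placed upstream of a minimal beta-globin promoter (minBG). Neither element is picked up by the automated feature table, although the unannotated stretch upstream of the reporter is where they would be expected. The minimal promoter has little activity by itself, so expression should depend on the enhancer and thus be restricted to the brain cell populations in which it is active; the record does not specify which populations. The transcript encodes the yellow fluorescent protein SYFP2, followed per the name by a P2A self-cleaving peptide and then a 3xFLAG epitope joined by a 10-amino-acid linker to human histone H2B. One message therefore yields a free fluorescent label and a separate FLAG-tagged nuclear histone, which could be detected through its epitope tag. A shortened WPRE (WPRE3) enhances transcript stability and expression, and a bovine growth hormone polyadenylation signal terminates the cassette. The construct belongs to a collection of enhancer AAVs for genetic access to cortical cell types.
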