Features (pLannotate 1.2.2; 16 found; start..end, strand, type, name):
     12..39      +  repeat_region  AAV2 ITR (fragment): inverted terminal repeat of adeno-associated virus serotype 2 inverted
     68..95      +  repeat_region  AAV2 ITR (fragment): inverted terminal repeat of adeno-associated virus serotype 2 inverted
    735..1451    +  CDS            SYFP2: SYFP2 is a basic (constitutively fluorescent) yellow fluorescent protein published in 2006, derived from Aequorea victoria. It is reported to be a very rapidly-maturing monomer with moderate acid sensitivity.
   1530..1595    +  CDS            3xFLAG: three tandem FLAG® epitope tags, followed by an enterokinase cleavage site
   1626..2003    +  CDS            H2B: human histone H2B; HIST1H2BJ
   2037..2194    +  misc_feature   WPRE (fragment): woodchuck hepatitis virus posttranscriptional regulatory element
   2200..2280    +  misc_feature   WPRE (fragment): woodchuck hepatitis virus posttranscriptional regulatory element
   2297..2408    +  polyA_signal   bGH poly(A) signal: bovine growth hormone polyadenylation signal
   2526..2666    +  repeat_region  AAV2 ITR: inverted terminal repeat of adeno-associated virus serotype 2 inverted
   2671..2722    -  misc_feature   bom (fragment): basis of mobility region from pBR322
   2741..3196    +  rep_origin     f1 ori (sequence partly withheld): f1 bacteriophage origin of replication; arrow indicates direction of (+) strand synthesis
   3197..3246    -  misc_feature   bom (fragment): basis of mobility region from pBR322
   3348..3383    -  CDS            rop (fragment): Rop protein, which maintains plasmids at low copy number; rop
   3478..3582    +  promoter       AmpR promoter: bla
   3583..4443    +  CDS            AmpR: β-lactamase; bla; confers resistance to ampicillin, carbenicillin, and related antibiotics
   4614..5202    +  rep_origin     ori: high-copy-number ColE1/pMB1/pBR322/pUC origin of replication
>Addgene plasmid #234629 | AiP13841 - pAAV-ExE0815m-minBG-SYFP2-P2A-3XFLAG-10aa-H2B-WPRE3-BGHpA | addgene full sequence | sequence record 469800 | Addgene NGS Result
CCTGCAGGCAGCTGCGCGCTCGCTCGCTCACTGAGGCCGCCCGGGCGTCGGGCGACCTTTGGTCGCCCGG
CCTCAGTGAGCGAGCGAGCGCGCAGAGAGGGAGTGGCCAACTCCATCACTAGGGGTTCCTGCGGCCGCAC
GCGTCATGTAAGCTTGCCTCTGTAGTATCGGGGTTTAACCGTTCAGAGTAATTTTCCATTATAATTTTGT
GTTCTAAATAAATAGAACCAGCTTCACTCTAGAAACGCTTGTCTGAGTGCTGTACAATGCATGTTTAAGT
GGCTCTGGTGAAATTACTAATCATACCCCTGCAGTGGATAAAATAGAATTGTTTGTGAGTTTTGCTCATT
CGATGGGAGGACGCTAAATTTATAAAAGTAGACTCATGCCCTTGATAGTGAATTTAAATAGGTGCATATG
TAAACAGATACTTACTCATTTAGAGACACCGTCATCAGGGAGCTTTGTGTGAGAATGTTTTCTATGCTCC
GGCTCCTGCTCTGTGGTAGGGGAACTAAGCAGACATCCCAGGTCCATTTCCTAACCCAGTGTCTCTAGTT
GAGTAATCACACAAGGCAGACATCCCAGCTGGGACTCTATATTTAAACCCGAGTTACTGTTTCCAACCAG
ACCATGAGCTCGGGCTGGGCATAAAAGTCAGGGCAGAGCCATCTATTGCTTACATTTGCTTCTGGGATCC
AGATCTTTCGAAGCTAGCGCTACCGGTCGCCACCATGGTCTCCAAGGGCGAGGAGCTGTTCACCGGGGTG
GTGCCCATCCTGGTCGAGCTGGACGGCGATGTCAACGGCCACAAGTTCAGCGTGTCCGGCGAGGGCGAGG
GCGATGCCACCTACGGCAAGCTGACCCTGAAGCTGATCTGCACCACCGGCAAGCTGCCCGTGCCCTGGCC
CACCCTCGTGACCACCCTGGGCTACGGCGTGCAGTGCTTCGCCCGCTACCCCGACCACATGAAGCAGCAC
GACTTCTTCAAGTCCGCCATGCCCGAAGGCTACGTCCAGGAGCGCACCATCTTCTTCAAAGACGACGGCA
ACTACAAGACCCGCGCCGAGGTGAAGTTCGAGGGCGACACCCTGGTGAACCGCATCGAGCTGAAGGGCAT
CGACTTCAAGGAGGACGGCAACATCCTGGGGCACAAGCTGGAGTACAACTACAACAGCCACAACGTCTAT
ATCACCGCCGACAAGCAGAAGAACGGCATCAAGGCCAACTTCAAGATCCGCCACAACATCGAGGACGGCG
GCGTGCAGCTCGCCGACCACTACCAGCAGAACACCCCCATCGGCGACGGCCCCGTGCTGCTGCCCGACAA
CCACTACCTGAGCTACCAGTCCAAGCTGAGCAAAGACCCCAACGAGAAGCGCGATCACATGGTCCTGCTG
GAGTTCGTGACCGCCGCCGGGATCACTCTCGGCATGGACGAGCTGTACAAGGGCTCTGGTGCTACCAACT
TCTCACTGTTGAAACAGGCAGGGGATGTAGAGGAGAATCCAGGGCCTGGTGCTAGTGGAGACTACAAAGA
CCATGACGGAGATTATAAAGATCATGACATCGATTACAAGGATGACGATGACAAGTCCGGACTCAGATCT
GGAGGCTCCGGAGGCCCAGAGCCAGCGAAGTCTGCTCCCGCCCCGAAAAAGGGCTCCAAGAAGGCGGTGA
CTAAGGCGCAGAAGAAAGGCGGCAAGAAGCGCAAGCGCAGCCGCAAGGAGAGCTATTCCATCTATGTGTA
TAAGGTTCTGAAGCAGGTCCACCCTGACACCGGCATTTCGTCCAAGGCCATGGGCATCATGAACTCGTTT
GTGAACGACATTTTCGAGCGCATCGCAGGTGAGGCTTCCCGCCTGGCGCATTACAACAAGCGCTCGACCA
TCACCTCCAGGGAGATCCAGACGGCCGTGCGCCTGCTGCTGCCTGGGGAGTTGGCCAAGCACGCCGTGTC
CGAGGGTACTAAGGCCATCACCAAGTACACCAGCGCTAAGTAATGAGGCGCGCCGCGGCCGCGAATTCGA
TATCATAATCAACCTCTGGATTACAAAATTTGTGAAAGATTGACTGGTATTCTTAACTATGTTGCTCCTT
TTACGCTATGTGGATACGCTGCTTTAATGCCTTTGTATCATGCTATTGCTTCCCGTATGGCTTTCATTTT
CTCCTCCTTGTATAAATCCTGGTTAGTTCTTGCCACGGCGGAACTCATCGCCGCCTGCCTTGCCCGCTGC
TGGACAGGGGCTCGGCTGTTGGGCACTGACAATTCCGTGGCTCGAGAGATCTTCGACTGTGCCTTCTAGT
TGCCAGCCATCTGTTGTTTGCCCCTCCCCCGTGCCTTCCTTGACCCTGGAAGGTGCCACTCCCACTGTCC
TTTCCTAATAAAATGAGGAAATTGCATCGCATTGTCTGAGTAGGTGTCATTCTATTCTGGGGGGTGGGGT
GGGGCAGGACAGCAAGGGGGAGGATTGGGAAGACAATAGCAGGCATGAGATCTCACGTGCGGACCGAGCG
GCCGCAGGAACCCCTAGTGATGGAGTTGGCCACTCCCTCTCTGCGCGCTCGCTCGCTCACTGAGGCCGGG
CGACCAAAGGTCGCCCGACGCCCGGGCTTTGCCCGGGCGGCCTCAGTGAGCGAGCGAGCGCGCAGCTGCC
TGCAGGGGCGCCTGATGCGGTATTTTCTCCTTACGCATCTGTGCGGTATTTCACACCGCATA
[95 nt withheld, positions 2723-2817]
T
[46 nt withheld, positions 2819-2864]
C
[141 nt withheld, positions 2866-3006]
CCTTTGACGTTGGAGTCCACGTTCTTT
[37 nt withheld, positions 3034-3070]
ACTCTATCTCGGGCTATTCTTTTGATTTATAAGGGATTTTGCCGATTTCGGTCTATTGGTTAAAAAATGA
GCTGATTTAACAAAAATTTAACGCGAATTTTAACAAAATATTAACGTTTACAATTTTATGGTGCACTCTC
AGTACAATCTGCTCTGATGCCGCATAGTTAAGCCAGCCCCGACACCCGCCAACACCCGCTGACGCGCCCT
GACGGGCTTGTCTGCTCCCGGCATCCGCTTACAGACAAGCTGTGACCGTCTCCGGGAGCTGCATGTGTCA
GAGGTTTTCACCGTCATCACCGAAACGCGCGAGACGAAAGGGCCTCGTGATACGCCTATTTTTATAGGTT
AATGTCATGATAATAATGGTTTCTTAGACGTCAGGTGGCACTTTTCGGGGAAATGTGCGCGGAACCCCTA
TTTGTTTATTTTTCTAAATACATTCAAATATGTATCCGCTCATGAGACAATAACCCTGATAAATGCTTCA
ATAATATTGAAAAAGGAAGAGTATGAGTATTCAACATTTCCGTGTCGCCCTTATTCCCTTTTTTGCGGCA
TTTTGCCTTCCTGTTTTTGCTCACCCAGAAACGCTGGTGAAAGTAAAAGATGCTGAAGATCAGTTGGGTG
CACGAGTGGGTTACATCGAACTGGATCTCAACAGCGGTAAGATCCTTGAGAGTTTTCGCCCCGAAGAACG
TTTTCCAATGATGAGCACTTTTAAAGTTCTGCTATGTGGCGCGGTATTATCCCGTATTGACGCCGGGCAA
GAGCAACTCGGTCGCCGCATACACTATTCTCAGAATGACTTGGTTGAGTACTCACCAGTCACAGAAAAGC
ATCTTACGGATGGCATGACAGTAAGAGAATTATGCAGTGCTGCCATAACCATGAGTGATAACACTGCGGC
CAACTTACTTCTGACAACGATCGGAGGACCGAAGGAGCTAACCGCTTTTTTGCACAACATGGGGGATCAT
GTAACTCGCCTTGATCGTTGGGAACCGGAGCTGAATGAAGCCATACCAAACGACGAGCGTGACACCACGA
TGCCTGTAGCAATGGCAACAACGTTGCGCAAACTATTAACTGGCGAACTACTTACTCTAGCTTCCCGGCA
ACAATTAATAGACTGGATGGAGGCGGATAAAGTTGCAGGACCACTTCTGCGCTCGGCCCTTCCGGCTGGC
TGGTTTATTGCTGATAAATCTGGAGCCGGTGAGCGTGGGTCTCGCGGTATCATTGCAGCACTGGGGCCAG
ATGGTAAGCCCTCCCGTATCGTAGTTATCTACACGACGGGGAGTCAGGCAACTATGGATGAACGAAATAG
ACAGATCGCTGAGATAGGTGCCTCACTGATTAAGCATTGGTAACTGTCAGACCAAGTTTACTCATATATA
CTTTAGATTGATTTAAAACTTCATTTTTAATTTAAAAGGATCTAGGTGAAGATCCTTTTTGATAATCTCA
TGACCAAAATCCCTTAACGTGAGTTTTCGTTCCACTGAGCGTCAGACCCCGTAGAAAAGATCAAAGGATC
TTCTTGAGATCCTTTTTTTCTGCGCGTAATCTGCTGCTTGCAAACAAAAAAACCACCGCTACCAGCGGTG
GTTTGTTTGCCGGATCAAGAGCTACCAACTCTTTTTCCGAAGGTAACTGGCTTCAGCAGAGCGCAGATAC
CAAATACTGTTCTTCTAGTGTAGCCGTAGTTAGGCCACCACTTCAAGAACTCTGTAGCACCGCCTACATA
CCTCGCTCTGCTAATCCTGTTACCAGTGGCTGCTGCCAGTGGCGATAAGTCGTGTCTTACCGGGTTGGAC
TCAAGACGATAGTTACCGGATAAGGCGCAGCGGTCGGGCTGAACGGGGGGTTCGTGCACACAGCCCAGCT
TGGAGCGAACGACCTACACCGAACTGAGATACCTACAGCGTGAGCTATGAGAAAGCGCCACGCTTCCCGA
AGGGAGAAAGGCGGACAGGTATCCGGTAAGCGGCAGGGTCGGAACAGGAGAGCGCACGAGGGAGCTTCCA
GGGGGAAACGCCTGGTATCTTTATAGTCCTGTCGGGTTTCGCCACCTCTGACTTGAGCGTCGATTTTTGT
GATGCTCGTCAGGGGGGCGGAGCCTATGGAAAAACGCCAGCAACGCGGCCTTTTTACGGTTCCTGGCCTT
TTGCTGGCCTTTTGCTCACATGT
